Addgene plasmid #161165: pDONR221-SLC22A14_STOP
Purpose: Gateway entry clone with codon-optimized ORF sequence for subcloning into custom expression vectors. Contains a STOP codon at the end of the codon-optimized ORF sequence.
Depositing lab: RESOLUTE Consortium & Giulio Superti-Furga. Depositing organization: CeMM Research Center for Molecular Medicine. Publication: The RESOLUTE consortium: unlocking SLC transporters for drug discovery. Superti-Furga G, Lackner D, Wiedmer T, Ingles-Prieto A, Barbosa B, Girardi E, Goldmann U, Gurtl B, Klavins K, Klimek C, Lindinger S, Lineiro-Retes E, Muller AC, Onstein S, Redinger G, Reil D, Sedlyarov V, Wolf G, Crawford M, Everley R, ... Steppan CM. Nat Rev Drug Discov. 2020 Jul;19(7):429-430. doi: 10.1038/d41573-020-00056-6. PubMed 32265506.
Backbone
  Vector backbone: pDONR221
  Backbone manufacturer: ThermoFisher Scientific
  Backbone size w/o insert (bp): 2550
  Vector type: Mammalian Expression
Growth in bacteria
  Bacterial resistance: Kanamycin, 50 μg/mL
  Growth temperature: 37°C
  Growth strain: NEB Stable
  Copy number: High Copy
Gene/Insert
  Gene/Insert name: SLC22A14 (alt name: OCTL2, ORCTL4)
  Species: H. sapiens (human)
  Insert size (bp): 1785
  Entrez Gene: SLC22A14 (a.k.a. OCTL2, OCTL4, ORCTL4, MGC163415)
  Cloning method: Gateway Cloning
  Sequencing primers: 5′ M13-fwd; 3′ M13-rev
Terms and licenses: Academic/Nonprofit Terms; Industry Terms
Depositor comments: This plasmid contains a STOP codon at the end of the codon-optimized ORF. For the version of this plasmid that does not contain a STOP codon, please see Addgene plasmid 131999 For more information on the full Resolute plasmid collection, please see www.addgene.org/depositor-collections/re-solute/. Please provide your feedback on this plasmid to the RESOLUTE consortium by filling out their RESOLUTE repository feedback form: https://forms.office.com/Pages/ResponsePage.aspx?id=0e05yklzmkS7rjFGQL4N7z4feCLQvEJAmVcOCM_u885UN1JJRko0Ukg4TVQwNTZLOUxPQVJWT1NHUCQlQCN0PWcu
How to cite: pDONR221-SLC22A14_STOP was a gift from RESOLUTE Consortium & Giulio Superti-Furga (Addgene plasmid # 161165 ; http://n2t.net/addgene:161165 ; RRID:Addgene_161165)
