[The description below was written by a language model from this plasmid's Addgene catalogue record and pLannotate feature annotations shown in this document.]
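Description:
pDONR221-SLC22A14_STOP is a Gateway entry clone built on the pDONR221 backbone and carrying a codon-optimized open reading frame for human SLC22A14 (also known as OCTL2 or ORCTL4), a member of the solute carrier family that the annotation links to male fertility, sperm motility and normal sperm flagellar structure. The sequenced plasmid is about 4.3 kb, consistent with a roughly 1.8 kb insert in a 2.55 kb backbone. It is maintained in E. coli at high copy number through a ColE1/pUC-type origin and selected with kanamycin via an aminoglycoside phosphotransferase gene.

The ORF sits between attL1 and attL2 sites, the recombination sequences used by LR Clonase to transfer an insert directionally into any attR-containing destination vector. Although the catalogue lists the vector type as mammalian expression, the feature table shows no eukaryotic promoter or polyadenylation signal around the insert, so expression depends on the destination vector chosen. The only promoter annotated is a T7 promoter lying just outside attL2 and oriented back toward the insert. The rrnB T1 and T2 terminators upstream of attL1 are standard backbone elements that insulate the cloning region from read-through transcription, and the short lacI and lacZα fragments appear to be backbone remnants with no stated function.

This version retains a stop codon at the end of the ORF, so the protein is made with a native C-terminus and cannot be fused to C-terminal tags supplied by a destination vector, though N-terminal fusions remain possible. A companion clone without the stop codon exists for C-terminal tagging. The plasmid belongs to a consortium collection of SLC transporter clones assembled to support transporter research and drug discovery.
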