Features (pLannotate 1.2.2; 10 found; start..end, strand, type, name):
      1..100     +  protein_bind   attL1: mutant version of attL; recombination site for the Gateway® LR reaction LR Clonase™
    106..1887    +  CDS            SLC22A14: S22AE_HUMAN - Also known as OCTL2, ORCTL4. Experimental evidence at protein level: Swiss-Prot protein existence level 1. Essential for male fertility, sperm motility and normal sperm flagellar structure. From Homo sapiens (Human).
   1892..1991    -  protein_bind   attL2: mutant version of attL; recombination site for the Gateway® LR reaction LR Clonase™
   2009..2027    -  promoter       T7 promoter: promoter for bacteriophage T7 RNA polymerase
   2161..2970    +  CDS            KanR: aminoglycoside phosphotransferase; aph(3')-Ia; confers resistance to kanamycin in bacteria or G418 (Geneticin®) in eukaryotes
   3117..3705    +  rep_origin     ori: high-copy-number ColE1/pMB1/pBR322/pUC origin of replication
   3888..3980    +  CDS            lacI (fragment): lac repressor; lacI; The lac repressor binds to the lac operator to inhibit transcription in E. coli. This inhibition can be relieved by adding lactose or isopropyl-β-D-thiogalactopyranoside (IPTG).
   4035..4062    -  terminator     rrnB T2 terminator: transcription terminator T2 from the E. coli rrnB gene
   4194..4237    +  terminator     rrnB T1 terminator: Escherichia coli rrnB; transcription terminator T1 from the E. coli rrnB gene
   4284..4320    -  CDS            lacZα (fragment): LacZα fragment of β-galactosidase; lacZ fragment
>Addgene plasmid #161165 | pDONR221-SLC22A14_STOP | addgene full sequence | sequence record 355623 | Addgene NGS Result
CAAATAATGATTTTATTTTGACTGATAGTGACCTGTTCGTTGCAACACATTGATGAGCAATGCTTTTTTA
TAATGCCAACTTTGTACAAAAAAGCAGGCTCCACCATGGCCGGCGAGGAGAACTTCAAGGAGGAGCTGCG
GAGCCAGGACGCATCCAGAAACCTGAATCAGCACGAGGTGGCCGGCCACCCTCACTCTTGGAGCCTGGAG
ATGCTGCTGCGGAGACTGAGGGCAGTGCACACCAAGCAGGACGATAAGTTTGCCAACCTGCTGGACGCAG
TGGGAGAGTTCGGCACCTTTCAGCAGCGGCTGGTGGCCCTGACATTCATCCCATCTATCATGAGCGCCTT
CTTTATGTTTGCCGATCACTTCGTGTTTACCGCCCAGAAGCCTTACTGCAATACATCCTGGATCCTGGCC
GTGGGCCCACACCTGTCTAAGGCCGAGCAGCTGAACCTGACCATCCCACAGGCCCCCAATGGCTCTTTCC
TGACATGTTTTATGTACCTGCCCGTGCCTTGGAACCTGGACAGCATCATCCAGTTCGGCCTGAATGACAC
CGATACATGCCAGGACGGCTGGATCTATCCCGATGCCAAGAAGAGATCTCTGATCAACGAGTTTGACCTG
GTGTGCGGCATGGAGACCAAGAAGGATACAGCCCAGATCATGTTCATGGCCGGCCTGCCAATCGGCAGCC
TGATCTTTAGGCTGATCACCGATAAGATGGGCCGCTATCCAGCAATCCTGCTGTCCCTGCTGGGACTGAT
CATCTTCGGCTTTGGCACAGCCTTCATGAATTCTTTTCACCTGTACCTGTTCTTTAGATTCGGCATCTCC
CAGTCTGTGGTGGGCTATGCCATCAGCTCCATCTCCCTGGCAACCGAGTGGCTGGTGGGAGAGCACAGGG
CACACGCCATCATCCTGGGCCACTGCTTCTTTGCAGTGGGAGCCGTGCTGCTGACAGGAATCGCCTACAG
CCTGCCCCACTGGCAGCTGCTGTTCCTGGTGGGCGGCATCCTGGTCATCCCTTTTATCTCCTATATCTGG
ATCCTGCCTGAGTCTCCACGCTGGCTGATGATGAAGGGCAAGGTGAAGGAGGCCAAGCAGGTGCTGTGCT
ACGCCGCCAGCGTGAACAAGAAGACCATCCCATCCAATCTGCTGGACGAGCTGCAGCTGCCCCGGAAGAA
GGTGACAAGAGCCTCCGTGCTGGATTTCTGCAAGAATCGGCAGCTGTGCAAGGTGACCCTGGTCATGTCC
TGCGTGTGGTTCACAGTGTCTTACACCTACTTCACCCTGAGCCTGAGGATGAGGGAGCTGGGCGTGTCTG
TGCACTTCCGGCACGTGGTGCCTAGCATCATGGAGGTGCCAGCCAGACTGTGCTGTATCTTTCTGCTGCA
GCAGATCGGCAGGAAGTGGAGCCTGGCAGTGACCCTGCTGCAGGCCATCATCTGGTGCCTGCTGCTGCTG
TTCCTGCCAGAGGGAGAGGATGGACTGAGGCTGAAGTGGCCAAGGTGTCCTGCAACCGAGCTGAAGAGCA
TGACAATCCTGGTGCTGATGCTGAGAGAGTTTTCCCTGGCCGCCACCGTGACAGTGTTCTTTCTGTATAC
CGCAGAGCTGCTGCCTACCGTGCTGAGGGCAACAGGACTGGGACTGGTGTCCCTGGCATCTGTGGCAGGC
GCCATCCTGAGCCTGACCATCATCTCTCAGACACCAAGCCTGCTGCCCATCTTCCTGTGCTGCGTGCTGG
CCATCGTGGCCTTTTCCCTGTCTAGCCTGCTGCCAGAGACCAGGGACCAGCCTCTGAGCGAGTCCCTGAA
CCACTCCTCTCAGATCCGGAATAAGGTGAAGGATATGAAGACCAAGGAGACAAGCTCCGACGATGTGTAA
GACCCAGCTTTCTTGTACAAAGTTGGCATTATAAGAAAGCATTGCTTATCAATTTGTTGCAACGAACAGG
TCACTATCAGTCAAAATAAAATCATTATTTGCCATCCAGCTGATATCCCCTATAGTGAGTCGTATTACAT
GGTCATAGCTGTTTCCTGGCAGCTCTGGCCCGTGTCTCAAAATCTCTGATGTTACATTGCACAAGATAAA
AATATATCATCATGAACAATAAAACTGTCTGCTTACATAAACAGTAATACAAGGGGTGTTATGAGCCATA
TTCAACGGGAAACGTCGAGGCCGCGATTAAATTCCAACATGGATGCTGATTTATATGGGTATAAATGGGC
TCGCGATAATGTCGGGCAATCAGGTGCGACAATCTATCGCTTGTATGGGAAGCCCGATGCGCCAGAGTTG
TTTCTGAAACATGGCAAAGGTAGCGTTGCCAATGATGTTACAGATGAGATGGTCAGACTAAACTGGCTGA
CGGAATTTATGCCTCTTCCGACCATCAAGCATTTTATCCGTACTCCTGATGATGCATGGTTACTCACCAC
TGCGATCCCCGGAAAAACAGCATTCCAGGTATTAGAAGAATATCCTGATTCAGGTGAAAATATTGTTGAT
GCGCTGGCAGTGTTCCTGCGCCGGTTGCATTCGATTCCTGTTTGTAATTGTCCTTTTAACAGCGATCGCG
TATTTCGTCTCGCTCAGGCGCAATCACGAATGAATAACGGTTTGGTTGATGCGAGTGATTTTGATGACGA
GCGTAATGGCTGGCCTGTTGAACAAGTCTGGAAAGAAATGCATAAACTTTTGCCATTCTCACCGGATTCA
GTCGTCACTCATGGTGATTTCTCACTTGATAACCTTATTTTTGACGAGGGGAAATTAATAGGTTGTATTG
ATGTTGGACGAGTCGGAATCGCAGACCGATACCAGGATCTTGCCATCCTATGGAACTGCCTCGGTGAGTT
TTCTCCTTCATTACAGAAACGGCTTTTTCAAAAATATGGTATTGATAATCCTGATATGAATAAATTGCAG
TTTCATTTGATGCTCGATGAGTTTTTCTAATCAGAATTGGTTAATTGGTTGTAACACTGGCAGAGCATTA
CGCTGACTTGACGGGACGGCGCAAGCTCATGACCAAAATCCCTTAACGTGAGTTACGCGTCGTTCCACTG
AGCGTCAGACCCCGTAGAAAAGATCAAAGGATCTTCTTGAGATCCTTTTTTTCTGCGCGTAATCTGCTGC
TTGCAAACAAAAAAACCACCGCTACCAGCGGTGGTTTGTTTGCCGGATCAAGAGCTACCAACTCTTTTTC
CGAAGGTAACTGGCTTCAGCAGAGCGCAGATACCAAATACTGTTCTTCTAGTGTAGCCGTAGTTAGGCCA
CCACTTCAAGAACTCTGTAGCACCGCCTACATACCTCGCTCTGCTAATCCTGTTACCAGTGGCTGCTGCC
AGTGGCGATAAGTCGTGTCTTACCGGGTTGGACTCAAGACGATAGTTACCGGATAAGGCGCAGCGGTCGG
GCTGAACGGGGGGTTCGTGCACACAGCCCAGCTTGGAGCGAACGACCTACACCGAACTGAGATACCTACA
GCGTGAGCTATGAGAAAGCGCCACGCTTCCCGAAGGGAGAAAGGCGGACAGGTATCCGGTAAGCGGCAGG
GTCGGAACAGGAGAGCGCACGAGGGAGCTTCCAGGGGGAAACGCCTGGTATCTTTATAGTCCTGTCGGGT
TTCGCCACCTCTGACTTGAGCGTCGATTTTTGTGATGCTCGTCAGGGGGGCGGAGCCTATGGAAAAACGC
CAGCAACGCGGCCTTTTTACGGTTCCTGGCCTTTTGCTGGCCTTTTGCTCACATGTTCTTTCCTGCGTTA
TCCCCTGATTCTGTGGATAACCGTATTACCGCCTTTGAGTGAGCTGATACCGCTCGCCGCAGCCGAACGA
CCGAGCGCAGCGAGTCAGTGAGCGAGGAAGCGGAAGAGCGCCCAATACGCAAACCGCCTCTCCCCGCGCG
TTGGCCGATTCATTAATGCAGCTGGCACGACAGGTTTCCCGACTGGAAAGCGGGCAGTGAGCGCAACGCA
ATTAATACGCGTACCGCTAGCCAGGAAGAGTTTGTAGAAACGCAAAAAGGCCATCCGTCAGGATGGCCTT
CTGCTTAGTTTGATGCCTGGCAGTTTATGGCGGGCGTCCTGCCCGCCACCCTCCGGGCCGTTGCTTCACA
ACGTTCAAATCCGCTCCCGGCGGATTTGTCCTACTCAGGAGAGCGTTCACCGACAAACAACAGATAAAAC
GAAAGGCCCAGTCTTCCGACTGAGCCTTTCGTTTTATTTGATGCCTGGCAGTTCCCTACTCTCGCGTTAA
CGCTAGCATGGATGTTTTCCCAGTCACGACGTTGTAAAACGACGGCCAGTCTTAAGCTCGGGCCC
