>Addgene plasmid #161165 | pDONR221-SLC22A14_STOP | depositor partial sequence | sequence record 312265 | Codon-optimized ORF of SLC22A14
ATGGCCGGCGAGGAGAACTTCAAGGAGGAGCTGCGGAGCCAGGACGCATCCAGAAACCTGAATCAGCACG
AGGTGGCCGGCCACCCTCACTCTTGGAGCCTGGAGATGCTGCTGCGGAGACTGAGGGCAGTGCACACCAA
GCAGGACGATAAGTTTGCCAACCTGCTGGACGCAGTGGGAGAGTTCGGCACCTTTCAGCAGCGGCTGGTG
GCCCTGACATTCATCCCATCTATCATGAGCGCCTTCTTTATGTTTGCCGATCACTTCGTGTTTACCGCCC
AGAAGCCTTACTGCAATACATCCTGGATCCTGGCCGTGGGCCCACACCTGTCTAAGGCCGAGCAGCTGAA
CCTGACCATCCCACAGGCCCCCAATGGCTCTTTCCTGACATGTTTTATGTACCTGCCCGTGCCTTGGAAC
CTGGACAGCATCATCCAGTTCGGCCTGAATGACACCGATACATGCCAGGACGGCTGGATCTATCCCGATG
CCAAGAAGAGATCTCTGATCAACGAGTTTGACCTGGTGTGCGGCATGGAGACCAAGAAGGATACAGCCCA
GATCATGTTCATGGCCGGCCTGCCAATCGGCAGCCTGATCTTTAGGCTGATCACCGATAAGATGGGCCGC
TATCCAGCAATCCTGCTGTCCCTGCTGGGACTGATCATCTTCGGCTTTGGCACAGCCTTCATGAATTCTT
TTCACCTGTACCTGTTCTTTAGATTCGGCATCTCCCAGTCTGTGGTGGGCTATGCCATCAGCTCCATCTC
CCTGGCAACCGAGTGGCTGGTGGGAGAGCACAGGGCACACGCCATCATCCTGGGCCACTGCTTCTTTGCA
GTGGGAGCCGTGCTGCTGACAGGAATCGCCTACAGCCTGCCCCACTGGCAGCTGCTGTTCCTGGTGGGCG
GCATCCTGGTCATCCCTTTTATCTCCTATATCTGGATCCTGCCTGAGTCTCCACGCTGGCTGATGATGAA
GGGCAAGGTGAAGGAGGCCAAGCAGGTGCTGTGCTACGCCGCCAGCGTGAACAAGAAGACCATCCCATCC
AATCTGCTGGACGAGCTGCAGCTGCCCCGGAAGAAGGTGACAAGAGCCTCCGTGCTGGATTTCTGCAAGA
ATCGGCAGCTGTGCAAGGTGACCCTGGTCATGTCCTGCGTGTGGTTCACAGTGTCTTACACCTACTTCAC
CCTGAGCCTGAGGATGAGGGAGCTGGGCGTGTCTGTGCACTTCCGGCACGTGGTGCCTAGCATCATGGAG
GTGCCAGCCAGACTGTGCTGTATCTTTCTGCTGCAGCAGATCGGCAGGAAGTGGAGCCTGGCAGTGACCC
TGCTGCAGGCCATCATCTGGTGCCTGCTGCTGCTGTTCCTGCCAGAGGGAGAGGATGGACTGAGGCTGAA
GTGGCCAAGGTGTCCTGCAACCGAGCTGAAGAGCATGACAATCCTGGTGCTGATGCTGAGAGAGTTTTCC
CTGGCCGCCACCGTGACAGTGTTCTTTCTGTATACCGCAGAGCTGCTGCCTACCGTGCTGAGGGCAACAG
GACTGGGACTGGTGTCCCTGGCATCTGTGGCAGGCGCCATCCTGAGCCTGACCATCATCTCTCAGACACC
AAGCCTGCTGCCCATCTTCCTGTGCTGCGTGCTGGCCATCGTGGCCTTTTCCCTGTCTAGCCTGCTGCCA
GAGACCAGGGACCAGCCTCTGAGCGAGTCCCTGAACCACTCCTCTCAGATCCGGAATAAGGTGAAGGATA
TGAAGACCAAGGAGACAAGCTCCGACGATGTGTAA
